>Addgene plasmid #39306 | human EB1-GFP mutagenized E211 K212 E213 R214 D215 Y217 all converted to A (JB145) | addgene partial sequence | sequence record 52291 | EGFP-N 5'-CGTCGCCGTCCAGCTCGACCAG-3'
GCTCCTCGCCCTTGCTCACCATGGTGGCGACCGGTGGATCCCGATACTCTTCTTGCTCCTCCTGTGGGCC
CCCTTCATCAGGTATCACAAAGCCTTCATCTGTGGCATACAGAATGTCTACAATCCTCTGCAATACAGGG
TCGTTTTCCCCCTCGTTCTCCTGGCAAATCAATTCAATGTTCCGTAGCTTTCCGAAGGCGAAAGCCGCCG
CTGCCGCCAAGTCTTCAACAGTAAGTTTCAATACGTTGACCTGCTGCATCAACTCAGCTGCCTCGTCGTC
TCCGTTGCCCACACCAGGGTTCTTTCGCACCACACCAGGGCCAGCCTTAGGAGCCGCAGCGGTTCTCTGT
GTTGAGATGGGCCTCTGGGGAGCTGCACTGCTAGAAGTGAGAGGTTTCTTCGGTTTATTCAGAGCTGGAG
CAACAAGGGAAGGAGCCACTGCAGTTTCTTGACCTTGTCTAGCAGCCACAGGGTCATAGTCTTTTCCATC
ATAGTTTGCATCGAAAAACTTCTTGAACCACTGAACGAATTCAAAATTGTCCTGAAACTTTCCTTTTACT
AATTTGTCCACAGGAATTATTTTGTCAACACCCATTCTCTTAAAACCTGCTTGTAGTATTTTGAAGTTCT
GGATGTACTCGTGTTCTAGCTTAGCTTGGAATTTCACTTTCTTCAAGGCAATGGAGCCAGGGAACAGCAT
GTCCATAAACTGACAATACGCAGCCCCTGAGCACAACTGTTCGATCTTTGTCAGATTCAACTGCAGAGAC
TCATTGATCCAGGCCAGCATGTCATGTCGACTTA
