[The description below was written by a language model from this plasmid's Addgene catalogue record.]
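Description:
Human EB1-GFP mutagenized E211 K212 E213 R214 D215 Y217 all converted to A (JB145) is a mammalian expression plasmid built on the Clontech pEGFP-N1 backbone, with a recorded total size of about 5.5 kb. It carries an 804 bp human EB1 (MAPRE1) coding insert cloned between the XhoI and BamHI sites of the polylinker, both of which remain intact. This places the insert upstream of, and in frame with, the backbone's EGFP so that the protein is produced with a C-terminal EGFP tag. Transcription in mammalian cells is driven by the CMV promoter, a strong constitutive viral promoter. The plasmid is propagated in E. coli under kanamycin selection. The same backbone provides neomycin resistance, so transfected mammalian cells can be selected with G418 to derive stable lines. The copy number is recorded as unknown, and no feature table was supplied, so other backbone elements cannot be confirmed from the record.

The defining feature of the construct is a cluster of six alanine substitutions in EB1: E211A, K212A, E213A, R214A, D215A and Y217A. EB1 is generally known as a microtubule plus-end tracking protein. These residues lie in its C-terminal portion, a region generally associated with dimerisation and binding of partner proteins. The record itself does not state the functional consequence of the mutations or the intended experiment. A reasonable reading is that the plasmid serves as a fluorescent mutant counterpart to wild-type EB1-GFP, allowing live-cell imaging to compare the localisation and behaviour of the mutant protein with the normal protein in transfected mammalian cells.
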