Addgene plasmid #39306: human EB1-GFP mutagenized E211 K212 E213 R214 D215 Y217 all converted to A (JB145)
Depositing lab: Tim Mitchison & Jennifer Tirnauer. Depositing organization: Harvard Medical School.
Backbone
  Vector backbone: pEGFP-N1
  Backbone manufacturer: Clontech
  Backbone size w/o insert (bp): 4700
  Total vector size (bp): 5504
  Vector type: Mammalian Expression
  Selectable markers: Neomycin (select with G418)
Growth in bacteria
  Bacterial resistance: Kanamycin, 50 μg/mL
  Growth temperature: 37°C
  Growth strain: DH5alpha
  Copy number: Unknown
Gene/Insert
  Gene/Insert name: EB1 (alt name: MAPRE1)
  Species: H. sapiens (human)
  Insert size (bp): 804
  Mutation: E211A, K212A, E213A, R214A, D215A and Y217A
  Entrez Gene: MAPRE1 (a.k.a. EB1)
  Promoter: CMV
  Tag / fusion protein: EGFP (C terminal on backbone)
  Cloning method: Restriction Enzyme; 5′ cloning site Xho1 (not destroyed); 3′ cloning site BamH1 (not destroyed)
  Sequencing primers: 5′ CMV-F; 3′ EGFP-N
Terms and licenses: Academic/Nonprofit Terms; Industry Terms: Not Available to Industry
How to cite: human EB1-GFP mutagenized E211 K212 E213 R214 D215 Y217 all converted to A (JB145) was a gift from Tim Mitchison & Jennifer Tirnauer (Addgene plasmid # 39306 ; http://n2t.net/addgene:39306 ; RRID:Addgene_39306)
